Addgene plasmid #251493: CMV_3xFLAG_NLS_ISCro4_NLS_SV40_polyA
Purpose: Expression of a human codon optimised ISCro4 bridge recombinase
Depositing lab: Martin Jinek. Depositing organization: University of Zurich. Publication: Programmable genome editing in human cells using RNA-guided bridge recombinases. Pelea O, Talas A, Carrera JF, Mathis N, van de Venn L, Yeh CD, Kulcsar PI, Marquart KF, Weber Y, Gerecke SE, Harvey-Seutcheu IF, Mailander D, Pfleiderer MM, Chanez C, Corn JE, Schwank G, Jinek M. Science. 2026 Feb 5:eadz1884. doi: 10.1126/science.adz1884. PubMed 41642947.
Backbone
  Vector backbone: pTwist CMV
  Vector type: Mammalian Expression
Growth in bacteria
  Bacterial resistance: Ampicillin, 100 μg/mL
  Growth temperature: 37°C
  Growth strain: DH5alpha
  Copy number: High Copy
Gene/Insert
  Gene/Insert name: ISCro4 bridge recombinase
  Species: Citrobacter rodentium
  Mutation: NA
  Cloning method: Gene Synthesis
Terms and licenses: Academic/Nonprofit Terms; Industry Terms: Not Available to Industry
How to cite: CMV_3xFLAG_NLS_ISCro4_NLS_SV40_polyA was a gift from Martin Jinek (Addgene plasmid # 251493 ; http://n2t.net/addgene:251493 ; RRID:Addgene_251493)
