[The description below was written by a language model from this plasmid's Addgene catalogue record and pLannotate feature annotations shown in this document.]
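Description:
CMV_3xFLAG_NLS_ISCro4_NLS_SV40_polyA is a mammalian expression plasmid of about 5.4 kb built by gene synthesis on the pTwist CMV backbone. It is designed to express a human codon-optimised version of the ISCro4 bridge recombinase from Citrobacter rodentium. In bacteria it is maintained at high copy through a ColE1/pUC-type origin and selected with ampicillin via a full-length β-lactamase (AmpR) gene. A short additional bla fragment near the origin appears to be a backbone remnant.

The expression cassette is driven by the human cytomegalovirus immediate-early enhancer and promoter. The automated annotation picks up the enhancer plus partial and truncated CMV promoter matches, followed by a T7 promoter just upstream of the coding region. The open reading frame itself was not recognised by the annotation tool and corresponds to the unannotated stretch between the T7 promoter and the SV40 poly(A) signal. According to the construct name, it encodes the recombinase with an N-terminal 3xFLAG epitope for detection and a nuclear localisation signal on each side to direct the bacterial enzyme into the mammalian nucleus. Transcripts are terminated by the SV40 polyadenylation signal, beside which a small large T antigen fragment is annotated. The cassette is flanked by backbone insulating elements: 5' and 3' β-globin insulators, T7 and rrnG terminators, and an upstream synthetic poly(A) signal, which limit read-through from neighbouring sequences.

Bridge recombinases are RNA-guided enzymes, and no guide (bridge) RNA cassette is annotated here, so that component would presumably be supplied separately. The record associates the plasmid with programmable genome editing in human cells.
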