Features (pLannotate 1.2.2; 16 found; start..end, strand, type, name):
      1..19      +  promoter       T7 promoter: promoter for bacteriophage T7 RNA polymerase
   1264..1385    -  polyA_signal   SV40 poly(A) signal: SV40 polyadenylation signal
   1408..1477    -  CDS            large T antigen (fragment): large T antigen from SV40 (simian virus 40)
   1500..1546    +  terminator     T7 terminator: transcription terminator for bacteriophage T7 RNA polymerase
   1576..1712    +  terminator     rrnG terminator: transcription terminator from the E. coli ribosomal RNA rrnG operon (Albrechtsen et al., 1991)
   1757..1828    +  misc_feature   3' β-globin insulator: insulator downstream of the human β-globin locus (Farrell et al., 2002)
   2054..2642    -  rep_origin     ori: high-copy-number ColE1/pMB1/pBR322/pUC origin of replication
   2814..2878    -  CDS            bla(M) (fragment): β-lactamase lacking the signal sequence; bla(M); allows cytosolic expression of β-lactamase
   3388..4248    +  CDS            AmpR: β-lactamase; bla; confers resistance to ampicillin, carbenicillin, and related antibiotics
   4261..4397    +  terminator     rrnG terminator: transcription terminator from the E. coli ribosomal RNA rrnG operon (Albrechtsen et al., 1991)
   4549..4620    +  misc_feature   5' β-globin insulator: insulator upstream of the human β-globin locus (Farrell et al., 2002)
   4625..4671    -  terminator     T7 terminator: transcription terminator for bacteriophage T7 RNA polymerase
   4689..4737    -  polyA_signal   poly(A) signal: synthetic polyadenylation signal
   4818..5121    +  enhancer       CMV enhancer: human cytomegalovirus immediate early enhancer
   5194..5211    -  promoter       CMV promoter (fragment): human cytomegalovirus (CMV) immediate early promoter
   5274..5325    +  promoter       CMVd2 promoter: truncated human cytomegalovirus (CMV) immediate early promoter that yields moderately reduced expression relative to the full-length promoter
>Addgene plasmid #251493 | CMV_3xFLAG_NLS_ISCro4_NLS_SV40_polyA | addgene full sequence | sequence record 498946 | Addgene NGS Result
TAATACGACTCACTATAGGGAGAGCCGCCACCGCCACCATGGACTATAAGGACCACGACGGAGACTACAA
GGATCATGATATTGATTACAAAGACGATGACGATAAGATGGCCCCAAAGAAGAAGCGGAAGGTCGGTATC
CACGGAGTCCCAGCAGCCATGGAGCAGGAGCTGCACTTCATCGGAATCGACGTGAGCAAAGCTAAGCTCG
ACGTGGATGTCTTAAGACCCGACGGAAGGCATCGCTCAAAAAAGTTTGCCAACACACCTAAAGGACACGA
TGAACTGCTGCGGTGGCTGAGCGGTCACCGAGTAGCCCCTGCACACATCTGCATGGAGGCTACGAGTACC
TATATGGAAGACGTGGCCGCCCACCTGTCAGACGCCGGATACACTGTGTCTGTAATTAACCCCGCGCTGG
GCAAGGCCTTTGCGCAGAGCGAAGGATTGCGGTCCAAGACTGACGCAGTGGATGCACGAATGCTTGCCGA
GTTTTGTAGACAGAAGAGACCACCAGCCTGGGAAGCCCCACACCCAGTAGAGCGCGCACTGCGAGCCCTG
GTCCTGCGGCACCAGAGCTTGACTGATATGCACACTCAGGAGCTGAACCGCCTTGAGACCGCTCGGGAAG
TGCAGCGGCCCTCAATAGACGCCCATCTCCTGTGGCTGCACGCGGAACTGAAAAGGATAGAAAAGCAGAT
AAAGGATCTGACTGATGATGACCCAGACATGAAACATAGGCGCAAATTGCTGGAATCTATCCCAGGTATC
GGAGAAAAGACCTCCGCTGTCTTGCTGGCCTACACTGGACTGAAGGAGCGGTTCACACACGCAAGGCAAT
TCGCCGCTTTCGCTGGTCTGACACCACGCCGGTATGAAAGTGGGTCATCAGTCAATCGGGCGTCTCGCAT
GAGTAAGGCCGGCCACGCCTCCCTTAGGAGAGCTTTGTACATGCCGGCCATGGTAGCGGTGTCTAAGACT
GAGTGGGGCCGCGCGTTCCGCGACCGACTGGCAGGAAATGGCAAAAAGGGTAAGGTGATTATCGGGGCTA
TGATGAGAAAGCTGGCACAGGTGGCCTACGGTGTACTGAAGAGTGGCGTGCCATTTGACGCTTCCAGACA
CAATCCCGTGGCCGCATCTCGGGCCGATAAGAGACCCGCTGCTACCAAAAAAGCTGGGCAAGCAAAGAAA
AAAAAAGAGTTCGGGAGTGGCTAAGCTAGCTTGACTGACTGAGATACAGCGTACCTTCAGCTCACAGACA
TGATAAGATACATTGATGAGTTTGGACAAACCACAACTAGAATGCAGTGAAAAAAATGCTTTATTTGTGA
AATTTGTGATGCTATTGCTTTATTTGTAACCATTATAAGCTGCAATAAACAAGTTAACAACAACAATTGC
ATTCATTTTATGTTTCAGGTTCAGGGGGAGGTGTGGGAGGTTTTTTAAAGCAAGTAAAACCTCTACAAAT
GTGGTATTGGCCCATCTCTATCGGTATCGTAGCATAACCCCTTGGGGCCTCTAAACGGGTCTTGAGGGGT
TTTTTGTGCCCCTCGGGCCGGATTGCTATCTACCGGCATTGGCGCAGAAAAAAATGCCTGATGCGACGCT
GCGCGTCTTATACTCCCACATATGCCAGATTCAGCAACGGATACGGCTTCCCCAACTTGCCCACTTCCAT
ACGTGTCCTCCTTACCAGAAATTTATCCTTAAGGTCGTCAGCTATCCTGCAGGCGATCTCTCGATTTCGA
TCAAGACATTCCTTTAATGGTCTTTTCTGGACACCACTAGGGGTCAGAAGTAGTTCATCAAACTTTCTTC
CCTCCCTAATCTCATTGGTTACCTTGGGCTATCGAAACTTAATTAACCAGTCAAGTCAGCTACTTGGCGA
GATCGACTTGTCTGGGTTTCGACTACGCTCAGAATTGCGTCAGTCAAGTTCGATCTGGTCCTTGCTATTG
CACCCGTTCTCCGATTACGAGTTTCATTTAAATCATGTGAGCAAAAGGCCAGCAAAAGGCCAGGAACCGT
AAAAAGGCCGCGTTGCTGGCGTTTTTCCATAGGCTCCGCCCCCCTGACGAGCATCACAAAAATCGACGCT
CAAGTCAGAGGTGGCGAAACCCGACAGGACTATAAAGATACCAGGCGTTTCCCCCTGGAAGCTCCCTCGT
GCGCTCTCCTGTTCCGACCCTGCCGCTTACCGGATACCTGTCCGCCTTTCTCCCTTCGGGAAGCGTGGCG
CTTTCTCATAGCTCACGCTGTAGGTATCTCAGTTCGGTGTAGGTCGTTCGCTCCAAGCTGGGCTGTGTGC
ACGAACCCCCCGTTCAGCCCGACCGCTGCGCCTTATCCGGTAACTATCGTCTTGAGTCCAACCCGGTAAG
ACACGACTTATCGCCACTGGCAGCAGCCACTGGTAACAGGATTAGCAGAGCGAGGTATGTAGGCGGTGCT
ACAGAGTTCTTGAAGTGGTGGCCTAACTACGGCTACACTAGAAGAACAGTATTTGGTATCTGCGCTCTGC
TGAAGCCAGTTACCTTCGGAAAAAGAGTTGGTAGCTCTTGATCCGGCAAACAAACCACCGCTGGTAGCGG
TGGTTTTTTTGTTTGCAAGCAGCAGATTACGCGCAGAAAAAAAGGATCTCAAGAAGATCCTTTGATCTTT
TCTACGGGGTCTGACGCTCAGTGGAACGAAAACTCACGTTAAGGGATTTTGGTCATGAGATTATCAAAAA
GGATCTTCACCTAGATCCTTTTAAATTAAAAATGAAGTTTTAAATCAATCTAAAGTATATATGAGTAAAC
TTGGTCTGACAGTTACCAATGCTTAATCAGTGAGGCACCTATCTCAGCGATCTGTCTATTTCGTTCATCC
ATAGTTGCATTTAAATTTCCGAACTCTCCAAGGCCCTCGTCGGAAAATCTTCAAACCTTTCGTCCGATCC
ATCTTGCAGGCTACCTCTCGAACGAACTATCGCAAGTCTCTTGGCCGGCCTTGCGCCTTGGCTATTGCTT
GGCAGCGCCTATCGCCAGGTATTACTCCAATCCCGAATATCCGAGATCGGGATCACCCGAGAGAAGTTCA
ACCTACATCCTCAATCCCGATCTATCCGAGATCCGAGGAATATCGAAATCGGGGCGCGCCTGGTGTACCG
AGAACGATCCTCTCAGTGCGAGTCTCGACGATCCATATCGTTGCTTGGCAGTCAGCCAGTCGGAATCCAG
CTTGGGACCCAGGAAGTCCAATCGTCAGATATTGTACTCAAGCCTGGTCACGGCAGCGTACCGATCTGTT
TAAACCTAGATATTGATAGTCTGATCGGTCAACGTATAATCGAGTCCTAGCTTTTGCAAACATCTATCAA
GAGACAGGATCAGCAGGAGGCTTTCGCATGAGTATTCAACATTTCCGTGTCGCCCTTATTCCCTTTTTTG
CGGCATTTTGCCTTCCTGTTTTTGCTCACCCAGAAACGCTGGTGAAAGTAAAAGATGCTGAAGATCAGTT
GGGTGCGCGAGTGGGTTACATCGAACTGGATCTCAACAGCGGTAAGATCCTTGAGAGTTTTCGCCCCGAA
GAACGCTTTCCAATGATGAGCACTTTTAAAGTTCTGCTATGTGGCGCGGTATTATCCCGTATTGACGCCG
GGCAAGAGCAACTCGGTCGCCGCATACACTATTCTCAGAATGACTTGGTTGAGTATTCACCAGTCACAGA
AAAGCATCTTACGGATGGCATGACAGTAAGAGAATTATGCAGTGCTGCCATAACCATGAGTGATAACACT
GCGGCCAACTTACTTCTGACAACGATTGGAGGACCGAAGGAGCTAACCGCTTTTTTGCACAACATGGGGG
ATCATGTAACTCGCCTTGATCGTTGGGAACCGGAGCTGAATGAAGCCATACCAAACGACGAGCGTGACAC
CACGATGCCTGTAGCAATGGCAACAACCTTGCGTAAACTATTAACTGGCGAACTACTTACTCTAGCTTCC
CGGCAACAGTTGATAGACTGGATGGAGGCGGATAAAGTTGCAGGACCACTTCTGCGCTCGGCCCTTCCGG
CTGGCTGGTTTATTGCTGATAAATCTGGAGCCGGTGAGCGTGGGTCTCGCGGTATCATTGCAGCACTGGG
GCCAGATGGTAAGCCCTCCCGTATCGTAGTTATCTACACGACGGGGAGTCAGGCAACTATGGATGAACGA
AATAGACAGATCGCTGAGATAGGTGCCTCACTGATTAAGCATTGGTAACCGATTCTAGGTGCATTGGCGC
AGAAAAAAATGCCTGATGCGACGCTGCGCGTCTTATACTCCCACATATGCCAGATTCAGCAACGGATACG
GCTTCCCCAACTTGCCCACTTCCATACGTGTCCTCCTTACCAGAAATTTATCCTTAAGATCCCGAATCGT
TTAAACTCGACTCTGGCTCTATCGAATCTCCGTCGTTTCGAGCTTACGCGAACAGCCGTGGCGCTCATTT
GCTCGTCGGGCATCGAATCTCGTCAGCTATCGTCAGCTTACCTTTTTGGCAGCGATCGCGGCTCCCGACA
TCTTGGACCATTAGCTCCACAGGTATCTTCTTCCCTCTAGTGGTCATAACAGCAGCTTCAGCTACCTCTC
AATTCAAAAAACCCCTCAAGACCCGTTTAGAGGCCCCAAGGGGTTATGCTATCAATCGTTGCGTTACACA
CACAAAAAACCAACACACATCCATCTTCGATGGATAGCGATTTTATTATCTAACTGCTGATCGAGTGTAG
CCAGATCTAGTAATCAATTACGGGGTCATTAGTTCATAGCCCATATATGGAGTTCCGCGTTACATAACTT
ACGGTAAATGGCCCGCCTGGCTGACCGCCCAACGACCCCCGCCCATTGACGTCAATAATGACGTATGTTC
CCATAGTAACGCCAATAGGGACTTTCCATTGACGTCAATGGGTGGAGTATTTACGGTAAACTGCCCACTT
GGCAGTACATCAAGTGTATCATATGCCAAGTACGCCCCCTATTGACGTCAATGACGGTAAATGGCCCGCC
TGGCATTATGCCCAGTACATGACCTTATGGGACTTTCCTACTTGGCAGTACATCTACGTATTAGTCATCG
CTATTACCATGCTGATGCGGTTTTGGCAGTACATCAATGGGCGTGGATAGCGGTTTGACTCACGGGGATT
TCCAAGTCTCCACCCCATTGACGTCAATGGGAGTTTGTTTTGGCACCAAAATCAACGGGACTTTCCAAAA
TGTCGTAACAACTCCGCCCCATTGACGCAAATGGGCGGTAGGCGTGTACGGTGGGAGGTCTATATAAGCA
GAGCTGGTTTAGTGAACCGTCAGATCAGATCTTTGTCGATCCTACCATCCACTCGACACACCCGCCAGCG
GCCGC
